Addgene plasmid #70764: pLV-tetO-Id2
Purpose: Lentiviral plasmid for tetracycline/doxycycline dependent expression of murine Id2
Depositing lab: Hubert Schorle. Depositing organization: Universitaetsklinikum Bonn. Publication: Direct Induction of Trophoblast Stem Cells from Murine Fibroblasts. Kubaczka C, Senner CE, Cierlitza M, Arauzo-Bravo MJ, Kuckenberg P, Peitz M, Hemberger M, Schorle H. Cell Stem Cell. 2015 Sep 22. pii: S1934-5909(15)00360-4. doi: 10.1016/j.stem.2015.08.005. PubMed 26412560.
Backbone
  Vector backbone: pLV-tetO
  Backbone manufacturer: Hochedlinger Lab (Stadtfeld et al Cell Stem Cell. 2008 Mar 6. 2(3):230-40.)
  Backbone size w/o insert (bp): 8370
  Total vector size (bp): 8879
  Vector type: Mammalian Expression, Lentiviral
Growth in bacteria
  Bacterial resistance: Ampicillin, 100 μg/mL
  Growth temperature: 37°C
  Growth strain: NEB Stable
  Copy number: High Copy
Gene/Insert
  Gene/Insert name: inhibitor of DNA binding 2 (alt name: Id2, bHLHb26, C78922, Idb2, inhibitor of differentiation 2)
  Species: M. musculus (mouse)
  Insert size (bp): 509
  GenBank ID: NM_010496
  Entrez Gene: Id2 (a.k.a. Idb2, bHLHb26)
  Promoter: tetO
  Cloning method: Restriction Enzyme; 5′ cloning site EcoRI (destroyed during cloning); 3′ cloning site EcoRI (destroyed during cloning)
  Sequencing primers: 5′ CMV-Promoter F: ACGCCATCCACGCTGTTTTGACCT; 3′ WPRE-R: CATAGCGTAAAAGGAGCAACA
Terms and licenses: Academic/Nonprofit Terms; Industry Terms: Not Available to Industry
Depositor comments: The cDNA sequence of murine Id2 was amplified and subcloned into the pCR2.1 vector. From there it was excised via HindIII and EcoRV and inserted into the pLV-tetO vector via the EcoRI site after Klenow treatment of both vector backbone and insert. The pLV-tetO vector backbone was obtained through EcoRI mediated excision of Oct4 cDNA from pLV-tetO-Oct4 (Stadtfeld et al., 2008, addgene Plasmid #19766), kindly provided by K. Hochedlinger (Harvard University).
How to cite: pLV-tetO-Id2 was a gift from Hubert Schorle (Addgene plasmid # 70764 ; http://n2t.net/addgene:70764 ; RRID:Addgene_70764)
