[The description below was written by a language model from this plasmid's Addgene catalogue record.]
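Description:
pLV-tetO-Id2 is a lentiviral mammalian expression plasmid of about 8.9 kb, built on the pLV-tetO backbone, for tetracycline/doxycycline-dependent expression of murine Id2. It is propagated in bacteria as a high-copy plasmid under ampicillin selection. The recommended recombination-deficient growth strain is a typical choice for lentiviral vectors, whose repeated terminal sequences can be unstable. No feature table accompanies the record, so the origin of replication, the LTR arrangement and the packaging elements are not itemised, and no mammalian selection marker or reporter is stated. The sequencing primers listed indicate that the insert lies between a CMV-derived promoter region, consistent with a tetO/minimal CMV design, and a downstream WPRE, a post-transcriptional element that generally enhances transgene expression.

The payload is a roughly 0.5 kb cDNA for mouse inhibitor of DNA binding 2 (Id2, also called Idb2 or bHLHb26), driven by the tetO promoter. A tet operator promoter of this type is silent on its own and needs a tetracycline-controlled transactivator such as rtTA. This plasmid is not recorded as encoding one, so it would have to be supplied separately for doxycycline to switch on Id2 in transduced cells. The vector was made by excising the Oct4 cDNA from the parental pLV-tetO-Oct4 with EcoRI. An Id2 fragment subcloned from an intermediate vector was then inserted by blunt-end ligation after Klenow treatment, which destroyed the EcoRI sites on both sides. No epitope tags are recorded. The associated publication concerns direct induction of trophoblast stem cells from mouse fibroblasts, which points to use as an inducible factor in transcription-factor-mediated cell fate conversion experiments.
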