>Addgene plasmid #70764 | pLV-tetO-Id2 | depositor partial sequence | sequence record 126697 | 3' of insert (Primer WPRE)
AGTCATCTTTCACAATTTTGTAATCCAGAGGTTGATTATCGATAAGCTTGATATCGAATTATCTGCAGAA
TTCGGCTTTGCCATTTATTTAGCCACAGAGTACTTTGCTATCATTCGACATAAGCTCAGAAGGGAATTCA
GATGCCTGCAAGGACAGGATGCTGATGTCCGTGTTCAGGGTGGTCAGCGGCGTCCTGGACGCCTGGTTCT
GTCCAGGTCTCTGGTGATGCAGGCTGACGATAGTGGGATGCGAGTCCAGGGCGATCTGCAGGTCCAAGAT
GTAATCGATGACGTGCTGCAGGATTTCCATCTTGGTCACCTTCTTGTTCTGGGGGATGCTGGGCACCAGT
TCCTTGAGCTTGGAGTAGCAGTCGTTCATGTTGTAGAGCAGACTCATCGGGTCGTCCACCGGGGTTTTGC
TCCGGGAGATGCCCAAGCTGTGGTCCGACAGGCTGTTTTTCCTAACGGACCTCACCGGACTGAAGGCTTT
CATGCTGCTCGTAGGAAAGCCGAATTCCAGCACACTGGCGGCCGTTACTAGTGGATCCGAGCTCGGTACC
AAGCTAATTCGGGGCCGCGGAGGCTGGATCGGTCCCGGTGTCTTCTATGGAGGTCAAAACAGCGTGGATG
GCGTCTCCAGGCGATCTGACGGTTCACTAAACGAGCTCTGCTTATATAGGCCTCCCACCGTACACGCCTA
CCTCGACCCGGGTACCGAGCTCGACTTTCACTTTTCTCTATCACTGATAGGGAGTGGTAAACTCGACTTT
CACTTTTCTCTATCACTGATAGGGAGTGGTAAACTCGACTTTCACTTTTCTCTATCACTGATAGGGAGTG
GTAAACTCGACTTTC
