>Addgene plasmid #70764 | pLV-tetO-Id2 | addgene partial sequence | sequence record 129918 | LNCX 5'-AGCTCGTTTAGTGAACCGTCAGATC-3'
CATAGAAGACACCGGGACCGATCCAGCCTCCGCGGCCCCGAATTAGCTTGGTACCGAGCTCGGATCCACT
AGTAACGGCCGCCAGTGTGCTGGAATTCGGCTTTCCTACGAGCAGCATGAAAGCCTTCAGTCCGGTGAGG
TCCGTTAGGAAAAACAGCCTGTCGGACCACAGCTTGGGCATCTCCCGGAGCAAAACCCCGGTGGACGACC
CGATGAGTCTGCTCTACAACATGAACGACTGCTACTCCAAGCTCAAGGAACTGGTGCCCAGCATCCCCCA
GAACAAGAAGGTGACCAAGATGGAAATCCTGCAGCACGTCATCGATTACATCTTGGACCTGCAGATCGCC
CTGGACTCGCATCCCACTATCGTCAGCCTGCATCACCAGAGACCTGGACAGAACCAGGCGTCCAGGACGC
CGCTGACCACCCTGAACACGGACATCAGCATCCTGTCCTTGCAGGCATCTGAATTCCCTTCTGAGCTTAT
GTCGAATGATAGCAAAGTACTCTGTGGCTAAATAAATGGCAAAGCCGAATTCTGCAGATAATTCGATATC
AAGCTTATCGATAATCAACCTCTGGATTACAAAATTTGTGAAAGATTGACTGGTATTCTTAACTATGTTG
CTCCTTTTACGCTATGTGGATACGCTGCTTTAATGCCTTTGTATCATGCTATTGCTTCCCGTATGGCTTT
CATTTTCTCCTCCTTGTATAAATCCTGGTTGCTGTCTCTTTATGAGGAGTTGTGGCCCGTTGTCAGGCAA
CGTGGCGTGGTGTGCACTGTGTTTGCTGACGCAACC
