>Addgene plasmid #70764 | pLV-tetO-Id2 | depositor partial sequence | sequence record 129919 | pLV-tetO-Id2 sequence 813 bps
CGGGACCGATCCAGCCTCCGCGGCCCCGAATTAGCTTGGTACCGAGCTCGGATCCACTAGTAACGGCCGC
CAGTGTGCTGGAATTCGGCTTTCCTACGAGCAGCATGAAAGCCTTCAGTCCGGTGAGGTCCGTTAGGAAA
AACAGCCTGTCGGACCACAGCTTGGGCATCTCCCGGAGCAAAACCCCGGTGGACGACCCGATGAGTCTGC
TCTACAACATGAACGACTGCTACTCCAAGCTCAAGGAACTGGTGCCCAGCATCCCCCAGAACAAGAAGGT
GACCAAGATGGAAATCCTGCAGCACGTCATCGATTACATCTTGGACCTGCAGATCGCCCTGGACTCGCAT
CCCACTATCGTCAGCCTGCATCACCAGAGACCTGGACAGAACCAGGCGTCCAGGACGCCGCTGACCACCC
TGAACACGGACATCAGCATCCTGTCCTTGCAGGCATCTGAATTCCCTTCTGAGCTTATGTCGAATGATAG
CAAAGTACTCTGTGGCTAAATAAATGGCAAAGCCGAATTCTGCAGATAATTCGATATCAAGCTTATCGAT
AATCAACCTCTGGATTACAAAATTTGTGAAAGATTGACTGGTATTCTTAACTATGTTGCTCCTTTTACGC
TATGTGGATACGCTGCTTTAATGCCTTTGTATCATGCTATTGCTTCCCGTATGGCTTTCATTTTCTCCTC
CTTGTATAAATCCTGGTTGCTGTCTCTTTATGAGGAGTTGTGGCCCGTTGTCAGGCAACGTGGCGTGGTG
TGCACTGTGTTTGCTGACGCAACCCCCACTGGTTGGGGCATTG
