>Addgene plasmid #70764 | pLV-tetO-Id2 | addgene partial sequence | sequence record 129920 | WPRE-R 5'-CATAGCGTAAAAGGAGCAACA-3'
TTGATTATCGATAAGCTTGATATCGAATTATCTGCAGAATTCGGCTTTGCCATTTATTTAGCCACAGAGT
ACTTTGCTATCATTCGACATAAGCTCAGAAGGGAATTCAGATGCCTGCAAGGACAGGATGCTGATGTCCG
TGTTCAGGGTGGTCAGCGGCGTCCTGGACGCCTGGTTCTGTCCAGGTCTCTGGTGATGCAGGCTGACGAT
AGTGGGATGCGAGTCCAGGGCGATCTGCAGGTCCAAGATGTAATCGATGACGTGCTGCAGGATTTCCATC
TTGGTCACCTTCTTGTTCTGGGGGATGCTGGGCACCAGTTCCTTGAGCTTGGAGTAGCAGTCGTTCATGT
TGTAGAGCAGACTCATCGGGTCGTCCACCGGGGTTTTGCTCCGGGAGATGCCCAAGCTGTGGTCCGACAG
GCTGTTTTTCCTAACGGACCTCACCGGACTGAAGGCTTTCATGCTGCTCGTAGGAAAGCCGAATTCCAGC
ACACTGGCGGCCGTTACTAGTGGATCCGAGCTCGGTACCAAGCTAATTCGGGGCCGCGGAGGCTGGATCG
GTCCCGGTGTCTTCTATGGAGGTCAAAACAGCGTGGATGGCGTCTCCAGGCGATCTGACGGTTCACTAAA
CGAGCTCTGCTTATATAGGCCTCCCACCGTACACGCCTACCTCGACCCGGGTACCGAGCTCGACTTTCAC
TTTTCTCTATCACTGATAGGGAGTGGTAAACTCGACTTTCACTTTTCTCTATCACTGATAGG
